Addgene plasmid #145644: pGBW-m4046915
Purpose: Bacterial Expression plasmid for SARS-CoV-2 ORF7b
Depositing lab: Ginkgo Bioworks & Benjie Chen. Depositing organization: Ginkgo Bioworks.
Backbone
  Vector backbone: ori-013 - marker | cmR
  Backbone size w/o insert (bp): 1462
  Vector type: Bacterial Expression
Growth in bacteria
  Bacterial resistance: Chloramphenicol, 25 μg/mL
  Growth temperature: 30°C
  Growth strain: DH5alpha
  Copy number: High Copy
Gene/Insert
  Gene/Insert name: SARS-CoV-2 ORF7b
  Species: Escherichia coli str. K-12 substr. MG1655; Severe acute respiratory syndrome coronavirus 2
  Insert size (bp): 125
  Mutation: Escherichia coli recode 1
  Entrez Gene: ORF7b (a.k.a. GU280_gp08)
  Promoter: Promoter | pT7 ; Operator | lacO ; RBS | T7_rbs ; Start Codon | ATG
  Tag / fusion protein: Cleavable TEV;HA (C terminal on backbone)
  Cloning method: Unknown
Resource information
  A portion of this plasmid was derived from a plasmid made by: GinkgoBioworks
Depositor comments: NCBI Reference Sequence: YP_009725318.1
How to cite: pGBW-m4046915 was a gift from Ginkgo Bioworks & Benjie Chen (Addgene plasmid # 145644 ; http://n2t.net/addgene:145644 ; RRID:Addgene_145644)
