[The description below was written by a language model from this plasmid's Addgene catalogue record and pLannotate feature annotations shown in this document.]
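Description:
pGBW-m4046915 is a very compact bacterial expression plasmid (about 1.9 kb in the full sequence record) built to produce the SARS-CoV-2 accessory protein ORF7b in Escherichia coli. Its minimal synthetic backbone consists of little more than a high-copy ColE1/pUC-type origin of replication and a chloramphenicol acetyltransferase (cat) gene driven by its own promoter, so the plasmid is maintained under chloramphenicol selection. A minimal phage lambda t0 terminator lies downstream of the resistance gene.

The expression cassette follows the standard T7/lac design: a bacteriophage T7 promoter is immediately followed by a lac operator, then the efficient ribosome binding site from T7 gene 10 and an ATG start codon leading into the ORF7b coding sequence. The insert has been recoded for E. coli codon usage rather than carrying the native viral sequence. Transcription therefore requires a host supplying T7 RNA polymerase, and lac repressor binding at the operator should keep expression off until it is relieved with IPTG or lactose. No lacI gene is annotated on the plasmid, so the repressor would presumably have to come from the host. The catalogue entry states that the backbone adds a C-terminal TEV protease cleavage site and an HA epitope tag, allowing immunodetection or capture and subsequent tag removal. These elements are not individually annotated in the feature table, and no T7 terminator is annotated after the coding sequence either.

The construct is suited to inducible production of tagged ORF7b in bacteria for biochemical, structural or antibody-related studies of this small viral protein, although the record gives no more specific application.
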