Features (pLannotate 1.2.2; 8 found; start..end, strand, type, name):
     20..38      +  promoter       T7 promoter: promoter for bacteriophage T7 RNA polymerase
     39..63      +  protein_bind   lac operator: The lac repressor binds to the lac operator to inhibit transcription in E. coli. This inhibition can be relieved by adding lactose or isopropyl-β-D-thiogalactopyranoside (IPTG). lac repressor encoded by lacI
     78..100     +  RBS            RBS: efficient ribosome binding site from bacteriophage T7 gene 10 (Olins and Rangwala, 1989)
    108..236     +  CDS            NS7B_SARS2: Experimental evidence at protein level: Swiss-Prot protein existence level 1. From Severe acute respiratory syndrome coronavirus 2 (2019-nCoV) (SARS-CoV-2).
    401..989     +  rep_origin     ori: high-copy-number ColE1/pMB1/pBR322/pUC origin of replication
    997..1094    +  promoter       cat promoter: promoter of the E. coli cat gene encoding chloramphenicol acetyltransferase
   1095..1751    +  CDS            cat: CAT_ECOLX - Experimental evidence at protein level: Swiss-Prot protein existence level 1. This enzyme is an effector of chloramphenicol resistance in bacteria. From Escherichia coli. This protein is used as a marker in many commonly used cloning vectors, such as pACYC184.
   1825..1859    +  terminator     lambda t0 terminator: minimal transcription terminator from phage lambda (Scholtissek and Grosse, 1987)
>Addgene plasmid #145644 | pGBW-m4046915 | depositor full sequence | sequence record 287821 | Full Sequence
GATCTCGATCCCGCGAAATTAATACGACTCACTATAGGGGAATTGTGAGCGGATAACAATTCCCCTCTAG
AAATAATTTTGTTTAACTTTAAGAAGGAGACTCTTCTATGATTGAATTGTCACTGATCGATTTCTATCTT
TGTTTTCTCGCGTTCCTGCTGTTTCTGGTTCTGATCATGCTGATTATCTTCTGGTTCTCCTTAGAGCTGC
AAGACCATAATGAAACCTGCCACGCCGAGAACCTGTACTTTCAAAGCTACCCGTATGACGTTCCTGATTA
TGCCTAACCGGCTTATCGGTCAGTTTCACCTGATTTACGTAAAAACCCGCTTCGGCGGGTTTTTGCTTTT
GGAGGGGCAGAAAGATGAATGACTGTCCACGACGCTATACCCAAAAGAAATTGAGATCCTTTTTTTCTGC
GCGTAATCTGCTGCTTGCAAACAAAAAAACCACCGCTACCAGCGGTGGTTTGTTTGCCGGATCAAGAGCT
ACCAACTCTTTTTCCGAAGGTAACTGGCTTCAGCAGAGCGCAGATACCAAATACTGTTCTTCTAGTGTAG
CCGTAGTTAGGCCACCACTTCAAGAACTCTGTAGCACCGCCTACATACCTCGCTCTGCTAATCCTGTTAC
CAGTGGCTGCTGCCAGTGGCGATAAGTCGTGTCTTACCGGGTTGGACTCAAGACGATAGTTACCGGATAA
GGCGCAGCGGTCGGGCTGAACGGGGGGTTCGTGCACACAGCCCAGCTTGGAGCGAACGACCTACACCGAA
CTGAGATACCTACAGCGTGAGCTATGAGAAAGCGCCACGCTTCCCGAAGGGAGAAAGGCGGACAGGTATC
CGGTAAGCGGCAGGGTCGGAACAGGAGAGCGCACGAGGGAGCTTCCAGGGGGAAACGCCTGGTATCTTTA
TAGTCCTGTCGGGTTTCGCCACCTCTGACTTGAGCGTCGATTTTTGTGATGCTCGTCAGGGGGGCGGAGC
CTATGGAAATTGATCGGGCACGTAAGAGGTTCCAACTTTCACCATAATGAAATAAGATCACTACCGGGCG
TATTTTTTGAGTTATCGAGATTTTCAGGAGCTAAGGAAGCTAAAATGGAGAAAAAAATCACTGGATATAC
CACCGTTGATATATCCCAATGGCATCGTAAAGAACATTTTGAGGCATTTCAGTCAGTTGCTCAATGTACC
TATAACCAGACCGTTCAGCTGGATATTACGGCCTTTTTAAAGACCGTAAAGAAAAATAAGCACAAGTTTT
ATCCGGCCTTTATTCACATTCTTGCCCGCCTGATGAATGCTCATCCGGAATTTCGTATGGCAATGAAAGA
CGGTGAGCTGGTGATATGGGATAGTGTTCACCCTTGTTACACCGTTTTCCATGAGCAAACTGAAACGTTT
TCATCGCTCTGGAGTGAATACCACGACGATTTCCGGCAGTTTCTACACATATATTCGCAAGATGTGGCGT
GTTACGGTGAAAACCTGGCCTATTTCCCTAAAGGGTTTATTGAGAATATGTTTTTCGTTTCAGCCAATCC
CTGGGTGAGTTTCACCAGTTTTGATTTAAACGTGGCCAATATGGACAACTTCTTCGCCCCCGTTTTCACC
ATGGGCAAATATTATACGCAAGGCGACAAGGTGCTGATGCCGCTGGCGATTCAGGTTCATCATGCCGTTT
GTGATGGCTTCCATGTCGGCAGAATGCTTAATGAATTACAACAGTACTGCGATGAGTGGCAGGGCGGGGC
GTAATTTGATATCGAGCTCGCTTGGACTCCTGTTGATAGATCCAGTAATGACCTCAGAACTCCATCTGGA
TTTGTTCAGAACGCTCGGTTGCCGCCGGGCGTTTTTTATTGGT
